>Addgene plasmid #75900 | SBK3 gRNA (BRDN0001147686) | addgene full sequence | sequence record 184788 | Addgene Assembled Sequence
CCCGGGTGCAAAGATGGATAAAGTTTTAAACAGAGAGGAATCTTTGCAGCTAATGGACCTTCTAGGTCTT
GAAAGGAGTGGGAATTGGCTCCGGTGCCCGTCAGTGGGCAGAGCGCACATCGCCCACAGTCCCCGAGAAG
TTGGGGGGAGGGGTCGGCAATTGATCCGGTGCCTAGAGAAGGTGGCGCGGGGTAAACTGGGAAAGTGATG
TCGTGTACTGGCTCCGCCTTTTTCCCGAGGGTGGGGGAGAACCGTATATAAGTGCAGTAGTCGCCGTGAA
CGTTCTTTTTCGCAACGGGTTTGCCGCCAGAACACAGGTAAGTGCCGTGTGTGGTTCCCGCGGGCCTGGC
CTCTTTACGGGTTATGGCCCTTGCGTGCCTTGAATTACTTCCACCTGGCTGCAGTACGTGATTCTTGATC
CCGAGCTTCGGGTTGGAAGTGGGTGGGAGAGTTCGAGGCCTTGCGCTTAAGGAGCCCCTTCGCCTCGTGC
TTGAGTTGAGGCCTGGCCTGGGCGCTGGGGCCGCCGCGTGCGAATCTGGTGGCACCTTCGCGCCTGTCTC
GCTGCTTTCGATAAGTCTCTAGCCATTTAAAATTTTTGATGACCTGCTGCGACGCTTTTTTTCTGGCAAG
ATAGTCTTGTAAATGCGGGCCAAGATCTGCACACTGGTATTTCGGTTTTTGGGGCCGCGGGCGGCGACGG
GGCCCGTGCGTCCCAGCGCACATGTTCGGCGAGGCGGGGCCTGCGAGCGCGGCCACCGAGAATCGGACGG
GGGTAGTCTCAAGCTGGCCGGCCTGCTCTGGTGCCTGGCCTCGCGCCGCCGTGTATCGCCCCGCCCTGGG
CGGCAAGGCTGGCCCGGTCGGCACCAGTTGCGTGAGCGGAAAGATGGCCGCTTCCCGGCCCTGCTGCAGG
GAGCTCAAAATGGAGGACGCGGCGCTCGGGAGAGCGGGCGGGTGAGTCACCCACACAAAGGAAAAGGGCC
TTTCCGTCCTCAGCCGTCGCTTCATGTGACTCCACGGAGTACCGGGCGCCGTCCAGGCACCTCGATTAGT
TCTCGAGCTTTTGGAGTACGTCGTCTTTAGGTTGGGGGGAGGGGTTTTATGCGATGGAGTTTCCCCACAC
TGAGTGGGTGGAGACTGAAGTTAGGCCAGCTTGGCACTTGATGTAATTCTCCTTGGAATTTGCCCTTTTT
GAGTTTGGATCTTGGTTCATTCTCAAGCCTCAGACAGTGGTTCAAAGTTTTTTTCTTCCATTTCAGGTGT
CGTGACGTACGGCCACCATGACCGAGTACAAGCCCACGGTGCGCCTCGCCACCCGCGACGACGTCCCCAG
GGCCGTACGCACCCTCGCCGCCGCGTTCGCCGACTACCCCGCCACGCGCCACACCGTCGATCCGGACCGC
CACATCGAGCGGGTCACCGAGCTGCAAGAACTCTTCCTCACGCGCGTCGGGCTCGACATCGGCAAGGTGT
GGGTCGCGGACGACGGCGCCGCCGTGGCGGTCTGGACCACGCCGGAGAGCGTCGAAGCGGGGGCGGTGTT
CGCCGAGATCGGCCCGCGCATGGCCGAGTTGAGCGGTTCCCGGCTGGCCGCGCAGCAACAGATGGAAGGC
CTCCTGGCGCCGCACCGGCCCAAGGAGCCCGCGTGGTTCCTGGCCACCGTCGGAGTCTCGCCCGACCACC
AGGGCAAGGGTCTGGGCAGCGCCGTCGTGCTCCCCGGAGTGGAGGCGGCCGAGCGCGCCGGGGTGCCCGC
CTTCCTGGAGACCTCCGCGCCCCGCAACCTCCCCTTCTACGAGCGGCTCGGCTTCACCGTCACCGCCGAC
GTCGAGGTGCCCGAAGGACCGCGCACCTGGTGCATGACCCGCAAGCCCGGTGCCTGAACGCGTTAAGTCG
ACAATCAACCTCTGGATTACAAAATTTGTGAAAGATTGACTGGTATTCTTAACTATGTTGCTCCTTTTAC
GCTATGTGGATACGCTGCTTTAATGCCTTTGTATCATGCTATTGCTTCCCGTATGGCTTTCATTTTCTCC
TCCTTGTATAAATCCTGGTTGCTGTCTCTTTATGAGGAGTTGTGGCCCGTTGTCAGGCAACGTGGCGTGG
TGTGCACTGTGTTTGCTGACGCAACCCCCACTGGTTGGGGCATTGCCACCACCTGTCAGCTCCTTTCCGG
GACTTTCGCTTTCCCCCTCCCTATTGCCACGGCGGAACTCATCGCCGCCTGCCTTGCCCGCTGCTGGACA
GGGGCTCGGCTGTTGGGCACTGACAATTCCGTGGTGTTGTCGGGGAAATCATCGTCCTTTCCTTGGCTGC
TCGCCTGTGTTGCCACCTGGATTCTGCGCGGGACGTCCTTCTGCTACGTCCCTTCGGCCCTCAATCCAGC
GGACCTTCCTTCCCGCGGCCTGCTGCCGGCTCTGCGGCCTCTTCCGCGTCTTCGCCTTCGCCCTCAGACG
AGTCGGATCTCCCTTTGGGCCGCCTCCCCGCGTCGACTTTAAGACCAATGACTTACAAGGCAGCTGTAGA
TCTTAGCCACTTTTTAAAAGAAAAGGGGGGACTGGAAGGGCTAATTCACTCCCAACGAAGACAAGATCTG
CTTTTTGCTTGTACTGGGTCTCTCTGGTTAGACCAGATCTGAGCCTGGGAGCTCTCTGGCTAACTAGGGA
ACCCACTGCTTAAGCCTCAATAAAGCTTGCCTTGAGTGCTTCAAGTAGTGTGTGCCCGTCTGTTGTGTGA
CTCTGGTAACTAGAGATCCCTCAGACCCTTTTAGTCAGTGTGGAAAATCTCTAGCAGTACGTATAGTAGT
TCATGTCATCTTATTATTCAGTATTTATAACTTGCAAAGAAATGAATATCAGAGAGTGAGAGGAACTTGT
TTATTGCAGCTTATAATGGTTACAAATAAAGCAATAGCATCACAAATTTCACAAATAAAGCATTTTTTTC
ACTGCATTCTAGTTGTGGTTTGTCCAAACTCATCAATGTATCTTATCATGTCTGGCTCTAGCTATCCCGC
CCCTAACTCCGCCCATCCCGCCCCTAACTCCGCCCAGTTCCGCCCATTCTCCGCCCCATGGCTGACTAAT
TTTTTTTATTTATGCAGAGGCCGAGGCCGCCTCGGCCTCTGAGCTATTCCAGAAGTAGTGAGGAGGCTTT
TTTGGAGGCCTAGGGACGTACCCAATTCGCCCTATAGTGAGTCGTATTACGCGCGCTCACTGGCCGTCGT
TTTACAACGTCGTGACTGGGAAAACCCTGGCGTTACCCAACTTAATCGCCTTGCAGCACATCCCCCTTTC
GCCAGCTGGCGTAATAGCGAAGAGGCCCGCACCGATCGCCCTTCCCAACAGTTGCGCAGCCTGAATGGCG
AATGGG
[124 nt withheld, positions 3367-3490]
C
[91 nt withheld, positions 3492-3582]
A
[49 nt withheld, positions 3584-3632]
CCTTTGACGTTGGAGTCCACGTTCTTT
[37 nt withheld, positions 3660-3696]
ACCCTATCTCGGTCTATTCTTTTGATTTATAAGGGATTTTGCCGATTTCGGCCTATTGGTTAAAAAATGA
GCTGATTTAACAAAAATTTAACGCGAATTTTAACAAAATATTAACGCTTACAATTTAGGTGGCACTTTTC
GGGGAAATGTGCGCGGAACCCCTATTTGTTTATTTTTCTAAATACATTCAAATATGTATCCGCTCATGAG
ACAATAACCCTGATAAATGCTTCAATAATATTGAAAAAGGAAGAGTATGAGTATTCAACATTTCCGTGTC
GCCCTTATTCCCTTTTTTGCGGCATTTTGCCTTCCTGTTTTTGCTCACCCAGAAACGCTGGTGAAAGTAA
AAGATGCTGAAGATCAGTTGGGTGCACGAGTGGGTTACATCGAACTGGATCTCAACAGCGGTAAGATCCT
TGAGAGTTTTCGCCCCGAAGAACGTTTTCCAATGATGAGCACTTTTAAAGTTCTGCTATGTGGCGCGGTA
TTATCCCGTATTGACGCCGGGCAAGAGCAACTCGGTCGCCGCATACACTATTCTCAGAATGACTTGGTTG
AGTACTCACCAGTCACAGAAAAGCATCTTACGGATGGCATGACAGTAAGAGAATTATGCAGTGCTGCCAT
AACCATGAGTGATAACACTGCGGCCAACTTACTTCTGACAACGATCGGAGGACCGAAGGAGCTAACCGCT
TTTTTGCACAACATGGGGGATCATGTAACTCGCCTTGATCGTTGGGAACCGGAGCTGAATGAAGCCATAC
CAAACGACGAGCGTGACACCACGATGCCTGTAGCAATGGCAACAACGTTGCGCAAACTATTAACTGGCGA
ACTACTTACTCTAGCTTCCCGGCAACAATTAATAGACTGGATGGAGGCGGATAAAGTTGCAGGACCACTT
CTGCGCTCGGCCCTTCCGGCTGGCTGGTTTATTGCTGATAAATCTGGAGCCGGTGAGCGTGGGTCTCGCG
GTATCATTGCAGCACTGGGGCCAGATGGTAAGCCCTCCCGTATCGTAGTTATCTACACGACGGGGAGTCA
GGCAACTATGGATGAACGAAATAGACAGATCGCTGAGATAGGTGCCTCACTGATTAAGCATTGGTAACTG
TCAGACCAAGTTTACTCATATATACTTTAGATTGATTTAAAACTTCATTTTTAATTTAAAAGGATCTAGG
TGAAGATCCTTTTTGATAATCTCATGACCAAAATCCCTTAACGTGAGTTTTCGTTCCACTGAGCGTCAGA
CCCCGTAGAAAAGATCAAAGGATCTTCTTGAGATCCTTTTTTTCTGCGCGTAATCTGCTGCTTGCAAACA
AAAAAACCACCGCTACCAGCGGTGGTTTGTTTGCCGGATCAAGAGCTACCAACTCTTTTTCCGAAGGTAA
CTGGCTTCAGCAGAGCGCAGATACCAAATACTGTTCTTCTAGTGTAGCCGTAGTTAGGCCACCACTTCAA
GAACTCTGTAGCACCGCCTACATACCTCGCTCTGCTAATCCTGTTACCAGTGGCTGCTGCCAGTGGCGAT
AAGTCGTGTCTTACCGGGTTGGACTCAAGACGATAGTTACCGGATAAGGCGCAGCGGTCGGGCTGAACGG
GGGGTTCGTGCACACAGCCCAGCTTGGAGCGAACGACCTACACCGAACTGAGATACCTACAGCGTGAGCT
ATGAGAAAGCGCCACGCTTCCCGAAGGGAGAAAGGCGGACAGGTATCCGGTAAGCGGCAGGGTCGGAACA
GGAGAGCGCACGAGGGAGCTTCCAGGGGGAAACGCCTGGTATCTTTATAGTCCTGTCGGGTTTCGCCACC
TCTGACTTGAGCGTCGATTTTTGTGATGCTCGTCAGGGGGGCGGAGCCTATGGAAAAACGCCAGCAACGC
GGCCTTTTTACGGTTCCTGGCCTTTTGCTGGCCTTTTGCTCACATGTTCTTTCCTGCGTTATCCCCTGAT
TCTGTGGATAACCGTATTACCGCCTTTGAGTGAGCTGATACCGCTCGCCGCAGCCGAACGACCGAGCGCA
GCGAGTCAGTGAGCGAGGAAGCGGAAGAGCGCCCAATACGCAAACCGCCTCTCCCCGCGCGTTGGCCGAT
TCATTAATGCAGCTGGCACGACAGGTTTCCCGACTGGAAAGCGGGCAGTGAGCGCAACGCAATTAATGTG
AGTTAGCTCACTCATTAGGCACCCCAGGCTTTACACTTTATGCTTCCGGCTCGTATGTTGTGTGGAATTG
TGAGCGGATAACAATTTCACACAGGAAACAGCTATGACCATGATTACGCCAAGCGCGCAATTAACCCTCA
CTAAAGGGAACAAAAGCTGGAGCTGCAAGCTTAATGTAGTCTTATGCAATACTCTTGTAGTCTTGCAACA
TGGTAACGATGAGTTAGCAACATGCCTTACAAGGAGAGAAAAAGCACCGTGCATGCCGATTGGTGGAAGT
AAGGTGGTACGATCGTGCCTTATTAGGAAGGCAACAGACGGGTCTGACATGGATTGGACGAACCACTGAA
TTGCCGCATTGCAGAGATATTGTATTTAAGTGCCTAGCTCGATACATAAACGGGTCTCTCTGGTTAGACC
AGATCTGAGCCTGGGAGCTCTCTGGCTAACTAGGGAACCCACTGCTTAAGCCTCAATAAAGCTTGCCTTG
AGTGCTTCAAGTAGTGTGTGCCCGTCTGTTGTGTGACTCTGGTAACTAGAGATCCCTCAGACCCTTTTAG
TCAGTGTGGAAAATCTCTAGCAGTGGCGCCCGAACAGGGACTTGAAAGCGAAAGGGAAACCAGAGGAGCT
CTCTCGACGCAGGACTCGGCTTGCTGAAGCGCGCACGGCAAGAGGCGAGGGGCGGCGACTGGTGAGTACG
CCAAAAATTTTGACTAGCGGAGGCTAGAAGGAGAGAGATGGGTGCGAGAGCGTCAGTATTAAGCGGGGGA
GAATTAGATCGCGATGGGAAAAAATTCGGTTAAGGCCAGGGGGAAAGAAAAAATATAAATTAAAACATAT
AGTATGGGCAAGCAGGGAGCTAGAACGATTCGCAGTTAATCCTGGCCTGTTAGAAACATCAGAAGGCTGT
AGACAAATACTGGGACAGCTACAACCATCCCTTCAGACAGGATCAGAAGAACTTAGATCATTATATAATA
CAGTAGCAACCCTCTATTGTGTGCATCAAAGGATAGAGATAAAAGACACCAAGGAAGCTTTAGACAAGAT
AGAGGAAGAGCAAAACAAAAGTAAGACCACCGCACAGCAAGCGGCCGCTGATCTTCAGACCTGGAGGAGG
AGATATGAGGGACAATTGGAGAAGTGAATTATATAAATATAAAGTAGTAAAAATTGAACCATTAGGAGTA
GCACCCACCAAGGCAAAGAGAAGAGTGGTGCAGAGAGAAAAAAGAGCAGTGGGAATAGGAGCTTTGTTCC
TTGGGTTCTTGGGAGCAGCAGGAAGCACTATGGGCGCAGCGTCAATGACGCTGACGGTACAGGCCAGACA
ATTATTGTCTGGTATAGTGCAGCAGCAGAACAATTTGCTGAGGGCTATTGAGGCGCAACAGCATCTGTTG
CAACTCACAGTCTGGGGCATCAAGCAGCTCCAGGCAAGAATCCTGGCTGTGGAAAGATACCTAAAGGATC
AACAGCTCCTGGGGATTTGGGGTTGCTCTGGAAAACTCATTTGCACCACTGCTGTGCCTTGGAATGCTAG
TTGGAGTAATAAATCTCTGGAACAGATTTGGAATCACACGACCTGGATGGAGTGGGACAGAGAAATTAAC
AATTACACAAGCTTAATACACTCCTTAATTGAAGAATCGCAAAACCAGCAAGAAAAGAATGAACAAGAAT
TATTGGAATTAGATAAATGGGCAAGTTTGTGGAATTGGTTTAACATAACAAATTGGCTGTGGTATATAAA
ATTATTCATAATGATAGTAGGAGGCTTGGTAGGTTTAAGAATAGTTTTTGCTGTACTTTCTATAGTGAAT
AGAGTTAGGCAGGGATATTCACCATTATCGTTTCAGACCCACCTCCCAACCCCGAGGGGACCCAGAGAGG
GCCTATTTCCCATGATTCCTTCATATTTGCATATACGATACAAGGCTGTTAGAGAGATAATTAGAATTAA
TTTGACTGTAAACACAAAGATATTAGTACAAAATACGTGACGTAGAAAGTAATAATTTCTTGGGTAGTTT
GCAGTTTTAAAATTATGTTTTAAAATGGACTATCATATGCTTACCGTAACTTGAAAGTATTTCGATTTCT
TGGCTTTATATATCTTGTGGAAAGGACGAAACACCGGGGCGAAGGCAAAATAGCGGGTTTTAGAGCTAGA
AATAGCAAGTTAAAATAAGGCTAGTCCGTTATCAACTTGAAAAAGTGGCACCGAGTCGGTGCTTTTTTAA
GCTTGGCGTAACTAGATCTTGAGACAAATGGCAGTATTCATCCACAATTTTAAAAGAAAAGGGGGGATTG
GGGGGTACAGTGCAGGGGAAAGAATAGTAGACATAATAGCAACAGACATACAAACTAAAGAATTACAAAA
ACAAATTACAAAAATTCAAAATTTTCGGGTTTATTACAGGGACAGCAGAGATCCACTTTGGCGCCGGCTC
GAGGGGG
Features (pLannotate 1.2.2; 29 found; start..end, strand, type, name):
     14..80      +  CDS            small t antigen (fragment): SV40 (simian virus 40) small t antigen
    106..317     +  promoter       EF-1α core promoter: core promoter for human elongation factor EF-1α
    318..1256    +  intron         EF-1α intron A: intron upstream of the start codon of human EF-1α
   1278..1877    +  CDS            PuroR (fragment): puromycin N-acetyltransferase; pac from Streptomyces; confers resistance to puromycin
   1893..2481    +  misc_feature   WPRE: woodchuck hepatitis virus posttranscriptional regulatory element
   2532..2551    +  misc_feature   cPPT/CTS (fragment): central polypurine tract and central termination sequence of HIV-1
   2553..2786    +  LTR            3' LTR (ΔU3): self-inactivating 3' long terminal repeat (LTR) from HIV-1
   2864..2985    +  polyA_signal   SV40 poly(A) signal: SV40 polyadenylation signal
   3025..3160    +  rep_origin     SV40 ori: SV40 origin of replication
   3181..3199    -  promoter       T7 promoter: promoter for bacteriophage T7 RNA polymerase
   3207..3362    +  CDS            lacZα (fragment): LacZα fragment of β-galactosidase; lacZ fragment
   3367..3795    +  rep_origin     f1 ori (sequence partly withheld): f1 bacteriophage origin of replication; arrow indicates direction of (+) strand synthesis
   3848..3952    +  promoter       AmpR promoter: bla
   3953..4813    +  CDS            AmpR: β-lactamase; bla; confers resistance to ampicillin, carbenicillin, and related antibiotics
   4984..5572    +  rep_origin     ori: high-copy-number ColE1/pMB1/pBR322/pUC origin of replication
   5755..5847    +  CDS            lacI (fragment): lac repressor; lacI; The lac repressor binds to the lac operator to inhibit transcription in E. coli. This inhibition can be relieved by adding lactose or isopropyl-β-D-thiogalactopyranoside (IPTG).
   5860..5881    +  protein_bind   CAP binding site: CAP binding activates transcription in the presence of cAMP. E. coli catabolite activator protein
   5896..5926    +  promoter       lac promoter: promoter for the E. coli lac operon
   5934..5950    +  protein_bind   lac operator: The lac repressor binds to the lac operator to inhibit transcription in E. coli. This inhibition can be relieved by adding lactose or isopropyl-β-D-thiogalactopyranoside (IPTG). lac repressor encoded by lacI
   5995..6013    +  promoter       T3 promoter: promoter for bacteriophage T3 RNA polymerase
   6041..6267    +  promoter       RSV promoter: Rous sarcoma virus enhancer/promoter
   6268..6448    +  LTR            5' LTR (truncated): truncated 5' long terminal repeat (LTR) from HIV-1
   6495..6620    +  misc_feature   HIV-1 Ψ: packaging signal of human immunodeficiency virus type 1
   6604..6967    +  CDS            HIV-1 gag (fragment): gag protein from human immunodeficiency virus 1; gag
   7113..7346    +  misc_feature   RRE: The Rev response element (RRE) of HIV-1 allows for Rev-dependent mRNA export from the nucleus to the cytoplasm.
   7723..7749    +  CDS            Rev (fragment): human immunodeficiency virus 1 (HIV-1) Rev protein; rev; enhances nuclear export of unspliced and incompletely spliced viral mRNAs
   7753..7993    +  promoter       U6 promoter: RNA polymerase III promoter for human U6 snRNA
   8023..8098    +  misc_RNA       gRNA scaffold: guide RNA scaffold for the Streptococcus pyogenes CRISPR/Cas9 system
   8154..8271    +  misc_feature   cPPT/CTS: central polypurine tract and central termination sequence of HIV-1
