[The description below was written by a language model from this plasmid's Addgene catalogue record and pLannotate feature annotations shown in this document.]
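Description:
SBK3 gRNA (BRDN0001147686) is a third-generation lentiviral guide RNA plasmid built on the lentiGuide-Puro backbone. It expresses a single CRISPR guide against human SBK3 (also known as SGK110), designed against one reference transcript of that gene. In bacteria it is maintained as a high-copy plasmid through a ColE1/pUC-type origin and selected with ampicillin via the β-lactamase gene. An f1 origin, an SV40 origin and lac/T7/T3 remnants are also annotated in the backbone.

The lentiviral genome is transcribed from an RSV promoter fused to a truncated HIV-1 5' LTR, which makes genomic RNA production Tat-independent. This is followed by the Ψ packaging signal with a partial gag sequence, and the Rev response element for Rev-dependent nuclear export. Within the transfer cassette, a human U6 RNA polymerase III promoter drives the SBK3-targeting spacer joined to the Streptococcus pyogenes Cas9 guide scaffold. A cPPT/CTS element comes next, to aid nuclear import of the viral DNA. The EF-1α core promoter with its intron A then expresses puromycin N-acetyltransferase, allowing selection of transduced mammalian cells. WPRE enhances transcript expression, and the ΔU3 3' LTR makes the integrated provirus self-inactivating.

The plasmid does not encode Cas9. The depositor notes that it is meant to be paired with a separate Cas9 lentiviral vector or used in cells that already express Cas9. It corresponds to one guide from a human kinome gRNA library, and it is suited to targeting SBK3 by stable guide delivery with puromycin selection.
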