Addgene plasmid #75900: SBK3 gRNA (BRDN0001147686)
Purpose: 3rd generation lentiviral gRNA plasmid targeting human SBK3
Depositing lab: John Doench & David Root. Depositing organization: Broad Institute. Publication: Optimized sgRNA design to maximize activity and minimize off-target effects of CRISPR-Cas9. Doench JG, Fusi N, Sullender M, Hegde M, Vaimberg EW, Donovan KF, Smith I, Tothova Z, Wilen C, Orchard R, Virgin HW, Listgarten J, Root DE. Nat Biotechnol. 2016 Jan 18. doi: 10.1038/nbt.3437. PubMed 26780180.
Backbone
  Vector backbone: lentiGuide-Puro
  Backbone manufacturer: Zhang Lab (Addgene plasmid # 52963)
  Vector type: Mammalian Expression, Lentiviral, CRISPR
  Selectable markers: Puromycin
Growth in bacteria
  Bacterial resistance: Ampicillin, 100 μg/mL
  Growth temperature: 37°C
  Growth strain: DH5alpha
  Copy number: High Copy
Gene/Insert
  Gene/Insert name: SBK3 (alt names: SBK3; NM_001199824.2)
  gRNA/shRNA sequence: GGGCGAAGGCAAAATAGCGG
  Species: H. sapiens (human)
  Entrez Gene: SBK3 (a.k.a. SGK110)
  Promoter: hU6
  Cloning method: Unknown
  Sequencing primers: 5′ U6-F; 3′ pS2-R
Terms and licenses: Academic/Nonprofit Terms; Industry Terms: Not Available to Industry
Depositor comments: The gRNA was designed to target the following Genbank reference sequence(s): NM_001199824.2. Note that this plasmid does NOT contain Cas9. It should be used in conjunction with lentiCas9-Blast (Addgene #52962) or otherwise with cell lines already expressing Cas9. Browse the full kinome gRNA library at http://www.addgene.org/pooled-library/broadgpp-human-kinome/ or visit http://www.broadinstitute.org/rnai/public/ for detailed protocols and information.
How to cite: SBK3 gRNA (BRDN0001147686) was a gift from John Doench & David Root (Addgene plasmid # 75900 ; http://n2t.net/addgene:75900 ; RRID:Addgene_75900)
