>Addgene plasmid #75900 | SBK3 gRNA (BRDN0001147686) | depositor partial sequence | sequence record 143360 | Target Sequence
GGGCGAAGGCAAAATAGCGG
