>Addgene plasmid #75900 | SBK3 gRNA (BRDN0001147686) | addgene partial sequence | sequence record 184787 | hU6-F
CGTAGAAAGTAATAATTTCTTGGGTAGTTTGCAGTTTTAAAATTATGTTTTAAAATGGACTATCATATGC
TTACCGTAACTTGAAAGTATTTCGATTTCTTGGCTTTATATATCTTGTGGAAAGGACGAAACACCGGGGC
GAAGGCAAAATAGCGGGTTTTAGAGCTAGAAATAGCAAGTTAAAATAAGGCTAGTCCGTTATCAACTTGA
AAAAGTGGCACCGAGTCGGTGCTTTTTTAAGCTTGGCGTAACTAGATCTTGAGACAAATGGCAGTATTCA
TCCACAATTTTAAAAGAAAAGGGGGGATTGGGGGGTACAGTGCAGGGGAAAGAATAGTAGACATAATAGC
AACAGACATACAAACTAAAGAATTACAAAAACAAATTACAAAAATTCAAAATTTTCGGGTTTATTACAGG
GACAGCAGAGATCCACTTTGGCGCCGGCTCGAGGGGGCCCGGGTGCAAAGATGGATAAAGTTTTAAACAG
AGAGGAATCTTTGCAGCTAATGGACCTTCTAGGTCTTGAAAGGAGTGGGAATTGGCTCCGGTGCCCGTCA
GTGGGCAGAG
